>Addgene plasmid #147029 | pAc5.1B-EGFP-DmNot1-dsRNAres_N | depositor full sequence | sequence record 289476 | Full Sequence
CTTCAAGGAATTAATTCTATATTCTAAAAACACAAATGATACTTCTAAAAAAAATCATGAATGGCATCAA
CTCTGAATCAAATCTTTGCAGATGCACCTACTTCTCATTTCCACTGTCACATCATTTTTCCAGATCTCGC
TGCCTGTTATGTGGCCCACAAACCAAGACACGTTTTATGGCCATTAAAGCTGGCTGATCGTCGCCAAACA
CCAAATACATATCAATATGTACATTCGAGAAAGAAGCGATCAAAGAAGCGTCTTCGGGCGAGTAGGAGAA
TGCGGAGGAGAAGGAGAACGAGCTGATCTAGTATCTCTCCACAATCCAATGCCAACTGACCAACTGGCCA
TATTCGGAGCAATTTGAAGCCAATTTCCATCGCCTGGCGATCGCTCCATTCTTGGCTATATGTTTTTCAC
CGTTCCCGGGGCCATTTTCAAAGACTCGTCGGTAAGATAAGATTGTGTCACTCGCTGTCTCTCTTCATTT
GTCGAAGAATGCTGAGGAATTTCGCGATGACGTCGGCGAGTATTTTGAAGAATGAGAATAATTTGTATTT
ATACGAAAATCAGTTAGTGGAATTTTCTACAAAAACATGTTATCTATAGATAATTTTGTTGCAAAATATG
TTGACTATGACAAAGATTGTATGTATATACCTTTAATGTATTCTCATTTTCTTATGTATTTATAATGGCA
ATGATGATACTGATGATATTTTAAGATGATGCCAGACCACAGGCTGATTTCTGCGTCTTTTGCCGAACGC
AGTGCATGTGCGGTTGTTGTTTTTTGGAATAGTTTCAATTTTCGGACTGTCCGCTTTGATTTCAGTTTCT
TGGCTTATTCAAAAAGCAAAGTAAAGCCAAAAAAGCGAGATGGCAATACCAAATGCGGCAAAACGGTAGT
GGAAGGAAAGGGGTGCGGGGCAGCGGAAGGAAGGGTGGGGCGGGGCGTGGCGGGGTCTGTGGCTGGGCGC
GACGTCACCGACGTTGGAGCCACTCCTTTGACCATGTGTGCGTGTGTGTATTATTCGTGTCTCGCCACTC
GCCGGTTGTTTTTTTCTTTTTATCTCGCTCTCTCTAGCGCCATCTCGTACGCATGCTCAACGCACCGCAT
GTTGCCGTGTCCTTTATGCGTCATTTTGGCTCGAAATAGGCAATTATTTAAACAAAGATTAGTCAACGAA
AACGCTAAAATAAATAAGTCTACAATATGGTTACTTATTGCCATGTGTGTGCAGCCAACGATAGCAACAA
AAGCAACAACACAGTGGCTTTCCCTCTTTCACTTTTTGTTTGCAAGCGCGTGCGAGCAAGACGGCACGAC
CGGCAAACGCAATTACGCTGACAAAGAGCAGACGAAGTTTTGGCCGAAAAACATCAAGGCGCCTGATACG
AATGCATTTGCAATAACAATTGCGATATTTAATATTGTTTATGAAGCTGTTTGACTTCAAAACACACAAA
AAAAAAAATAAAACAAATTATTTGAAAGAGAATTAGGAATCGGACAGCTTATCGTTACGGGCTAACAGCA
CACCGAGACGAAATAGCTTACCTGACGTCACAGCCTCTGGAAGAACTGCCGCCAAGCAGAGAGAGAGAGA
AAAAGAGGGAGAGCAGCTTAGACCGCATGTGCTTGTGTGTGAGGCGTCTCTCTCTTCGTCTCCTGTTTGC
GCAAACGCATAGACTGCACTGAGAAAATCGATTACCTATTTTTTATGAATGAATATTTGCACTATTACTA
TTCAAAACTATTAAGATAGCAATCACATTCAATAGCCAAATACTATACCACCTGAGCGATGCAACGAAAT
GATCAATTTGAGCAAAAATGCTGCATATTTAGGACGGCATCATTATAGAAATGCTTCTTGCTGTGTACTT
TTCTCTCGTCTGGCAGCTGTTTCGCCGTTATTGTTAAAACCGGCTTAAGTTAGGTGTGTTTTCTACGACT
AGTGATGCCCCTACTAGAAGATGTGTGTTGCACAAATGTCCCTGAATAACCAATTTGAAGTGCAGATAGC
AGTAAACGTAAGCTAATATGAATATTATTTAACTGTAATGTTTTAATATCGCTGGACATTACTAATAAAC
CCACTATAAACACATGTACATATGTATGTTTTGGCATACAATGAGTAGTTGGGGAAAAAATGTGTAAAAG
CACCGTGACCATCACAGCATAAAGATAACCAGCTGAAGTATCGAATATGAGTAACCCCCAAATTGAATCA
CATGCCGCAACTGATAGGACCCATGGAAGTACACTCTTCATGGCGATATACAAGACACACACAAGCACGA
ACACCCAGTTGCGGAGGAAATTCTCCGTAAATGAAAACCCAATCGGCGAACAATTCATACCCATATATGG
TAAAAGTTTTGAACGCGACTTGAGAGCGGAGAGCATTGCGGCTGATAAGGTTTTAGCGCTAAGCGGGCTT
TATAAAACGGGCTGCGGGACCAGTTTTCATATCACTACCGTTTGAGTTCTTGTGCTGTGTGGATACTCCT
CCCGACACAAAGCCGCTCCATCAGCCAGCAGTCGTCTAATCCAGAGACCCCGGATCGGGGTACCAACATG
GTGAGCAAGGGCGAGGAGCTGTTCACCGGGGTGGTGCCCATCCTGGTCGAGCTGGACGGCGACGTAAACG
GCCACAAGTTCAGCGTGTCCGGCGAGGGCGAGGGCGATGCCACCTACGGCAAGCTGACCCTGAAGTTCAT
CTGCACCACCGGCAAGCTGCCCGTGCCCTGGCCCACCCTCGTGACCACCCTGACCTACGGCGTGCAGTGC
TTCAGCCGCTACCCCGACCACATGAAGCAGCACGACTTCTTCAAGTCCGCCATGCCCGAAGGCTACGTCC
AGGAGCGCACCATCTTCTTCAAGGACGACGGCAACTACAAGACCCGCGCCGAGGTGAAGTTCGAGGGCGA
CACCCTGGTGAACCGCATCGAGCTGAAGGGCATCGACTTCAAGGAGGACGGCAACATCCTGGGGCACAAG
CTGGAGTACAACTACAACAGCCACAACGTCTATATCATGGCCGACAAGCAGAAGAACGGCATCAAGGTGA
ACTTCAAGATCCGCCACAACATCGAGGACGGCAGCGTGCAGCTCGCCGACCACTACCAGCAGAACACCCC
CATCGGCGACGGCCCCGTGCTGCTGCCCGACAACCACTACCTGAGCACCCAGTCCGCCCTGAGCAAAGAC
CCCAACGAGAAGCGCGATCACATGGTCCTGCTGGAGTTCGTGACCGCCGCCGGGATCACTCTCGGCATGG
ACGAGCTGTACAAGCCAAGCTTAATTAAGATGAACGTAGAGAGCCAACTGAAGACACCGCCAACGCACAT
TCGAAATCTGGTCAAGCACGTGAACAAGCGAAATTTTAATGAGAGCAGCGAGCAAATAAATCAGTTCGTT
AAAGAGCACGGCCTGGAAGCGGATCGCAGCAGCCTGCGCCACCTGTTCTCCGTGATCAACTTCAGCGATC
TCGTGCCATCAGTTACGGTCCAGCTGCAGGCGAAGCTCCTGGGCATCCAGTTGGAGCGTCAGCTTCACAG
TTCATCGTTTGTGTCCAACATCTGCTACGCTTTTGACCAGTTCTTCGCCAGCAACCAGAAGTCCCTGAAG
CCTGTTGCGGTAGCGGATCTCGTTGGCCAGGTCGCCCGACTGACCGGCATCAACAAGGTTTGTGAGTGCG
TCTTTGCCTTGGCCTTGACCCACTCCTCGTACACAGAACTCAAACATTCTGCCAGGAACAACCTAAAAGG
TAGCCTCAGCGAACTTATAGACTCTTACTTGGGTAATAAAGGCACCGGCCCAGCCGACAGCGGTCTCCGG
GAGATCTCCTTCGATCTACTGCAGTATTTGCTGTGCTGCCTTAGCGAGTACGTACAACCGCAGGTGGAAG
CACAGTTTTTGATCAAGCTTCGTGAGGAGTTTCCGCGCCAGGCGGTACCGCTGGTTCTAGCGCCGTTCCT
TTACGGCTCGACGACGGCGACGATTGCGGGAGCAGGTGCCAGCGAAACGGATGCGGAGGCCGAAGCGACG
ACTAATAGCAACAGCTCCAGTTTCGAAGCAGATGCTTTGAACGAGGTGGGAATCGAGGATATTTATGACC
ATTTAAGCGAGATAATATTCACCAACCAGGGCAAAAATAATATTATGGACACATCTTGGATTAATCTAAT
CCTTGAAATCGGTTATGAATTTACATCGAGCGTTGAAGAGTGTAAGAATCATTTGTGTTCCCGCGAGCGA
GAACGCGCTGAGCTCCAGTCCAAAGATGTCGCCAAGATCGTGGGTCTTATGTGCCGACGGCACTCCTCCC
TGCTCGATTGTAATGTGAATCTACCGACGCCGGCGAACTTCTGGCCTGGTCAGGGACAGGGCGGTGGCAG
CAACAGCAGTGGCTCTTCGCAGACACAAATCACTCCGCAGCAACAGAACCCGGGCAGCAGTAACAACAAC
GATGGCAGCGATGGCAATTCGTCCAGTGATAAGAAGGACAAGAAGGAGACGACGGAGGCCACGCAAACTT
GGAAGCCAGATGTCTTTGTGCAGGCGCTCAAGGAGGTGGTGCCTCAGCTCAACTGGAAGGACGTGTGCAT
GGAACTTGATCATCCCGAGTTCGTGCTGAAGGATCGCATCGGTTTGGAGCTTTTGCTCACCATCCTTCGG
CTGGCCACTGGCTCTAACATATTTCCACATCCAGAATGCATTTACCGTCACTGGGCAAACACGGAAGGTC
AGCTGTCGCTTATCGCGACAATGCTGAAGAACCCGGATCTCTTTTCCTTCGCCGACTTTGTATTTAGCCA
GCCAGCGTTGGATGTGCTTAAGACAGCTCCGGATGCGGACAATAAGGAGATCTCGTCCTGGAAGTCGCTT
CACCTGGTGGAGGTGCTGCTCTCCATTGCGGACAAGGGATACTATACGCAGGTCCATGAGCTATTCAAGT
TCCCAGCGCAGAACTGTCCCGATGTGCTATTTTTGGCCTTATTGAACACAAGTCCGCCTATGACGCCACT
GCGTCAGGATCTGTTTAACCAACTGATACCAACGTTCCTTGGCAACCATCCCAACTCGAACGTGATCTTG
GCCAGCGCCTGGAGCTCGAACAGCTTCCAACTTCGTTCCAATATCATGAATGCTATGTCCGAGTGGTATC
TCCGAGGCAATGAGTTCGATCAGGTGAAACTGTCGCGCATCCTGGATCTTGCCCAGGATTTAAAAGCGCT
ATCAGCGCTGCTCAACGCCCGTTCATTTTTATTCATTATCGACCTGGCTTGCCTTGCCTCTCGGCGCGAG
TACCTGAAGCTGGAAAAGTGGCTTACCGATAAAATTCGCGAACATGGAGAGCCTTTTATGCAGGCTATAA
TCAAGGTTCTGCACCGCCGCTGCCCGCAGGTTATCAACGCCAAAGTGCCAGAGGATCAGCTGCCTCCCAA
GCAGGCGCAGCTTTTGCCCGAGACAGTTACAACCATGATCAACTGTCTGCAAACGTGCATCAATAACTGC
ATGCAGCCGGAGATGGTCGAAGTCATCATGCAAATGACCGCGAACGTGGCGATTATGGCTAACATGGCGC
GTGCCCAACAGCAGCAGCAGCCAGGATTGGTTCCGCCGCCTCCACCAACAATTCTGCGCGGCCATCGTGG
TATGGATCTGCCTGGAGGCATAGTCCCTCCGCCACCGCAGCAACCGTTCTCCGGAAACCTCAACGCGCAG
ATGTTTGGACCAGGAATGGATCCGCTAACGAATATGTCCAACAACTTAGCCGGCCTCAACCTCAGCGGCC
CGAACGGAGCATTTAATTTTGGAAACATGCTAACTTCTCCATCGCGTCTGATGACTCCGGGAGCCAATCC
CTATCCGCTGAACCTCATGCAGATGCCGCAGGCTCCGCCACCACCCAACGTAGGAAACCTAGGCCGCATG
CTGCCAGGGGGTCCACAACAGCAGACTCCAACGCCGACTCCAACGGCCCCCAATCCAAACAACCCTGTGA
TGGCCGATCTCCAGATACCTGTGTCAAAGGAAGTTGAAGACGAGGTCAACTCATACTTTCAGCGCATCTA
CAACCACCAGCCGAATCCAACGCTGTCCATCGATGAAGTGCTGGACATTTTGCAAAGATTTAAAGAGTCA
AGTAACCGGCGCGAGCAGGAAGTCTTTTTGTGCATGCTGCGCAATCTGTTCGAGGAATATCGCTTTTTCT
GTCAATACCCAGAGAAAGAGCTACAGATTACTGCGCAGCTATTTGGTGGCATTATTGATCGTAACCTGGT
GCCCACTTTTGTTGCACTGGGCCTTTCTCTGCGCTGTGTCTTGGATGCCCTCCGCAAGCCCGATGGATCT
AAGCTTTACTATTTCGGTGTGACGGCACTGGACAGATTCAGAACTCGATTGCACACCTACAACAAATACT
GCGAGCATATCCGCTCCATTCCTCACTTCTCTGACTTCCCGCCGCACCTTATTCAGTATGTGGAATACGG
AATGCACGGCCAGGAGCCGCCGCCGCAGAAGTTGATTGGACTCAGCAATACGATTCCTTCGGCGATATCT
AGCGGACCAGGAACGGAACCAATTTACAGGAATAGCTCCATGTTAGGTAATATGCCCGCTGCCACCCCGG
GATCGGGACCGAAATCAAACGCTGCTGTATCGCATGCCACGAGAATGAAGTCCATCGCCAATGCCACCAA
TATCGACACACTTTTGGTGGCCAACCAGGAAGAGAAAGTGACTGTGCCACCAGAGCCTGTGCAGGACAAA
ACTGCCTTTATTTTCAACAACTTGAGCCAGCTGAACATACCGCAGAAGTGCGATGAGATAAAGGAGATTA
TGACCAAGGAGTATTGGCCGTGGCTAGCGCAATATCTGGTCCTCAAACGCGCATCAATGGAGTTCAACTT
CCACACACTATATTACAACTTTTTGGATGCCCTTAAAAACGGCGAGATCAACCGATTCGTAACCAAAGAG
ACCCTACGCAACATCAAGGTACTCTTGCGCTCCGATAAGGGAGTTATTAATTTCTCCGATCGAAGTCTGT
TGAAGAACCTCGGACACTGGTTGGGCATGATGACCTTAGGTCGCAATCGCCCCATCCTGCAGTTGGATCT
GGATCTTAAATCCCTTTTGGCTGAGGCTTACCACAAGGGCCAGCAGGAACTGCTTTTTGTGGTTCCTTTC
GTAGCCAAGATCCTTGAGTCATCCGCCAAGTCTCGCATCTTCCGATCGCCCAATCCATGGACAATGGGTA
TCATGTACGTGCTTGCTGAGCTTCACCAGGAGCCAGACCTTAAGCTGAACCTGAAGTTTGAAATCGAAGT
ACTCTGCAAAACACTTAATCTGGAGTTGGCCAAGTTGCGACAAGTGATCTACCTGAAGGATCCCAATCGA
ACTCACCGGATTGAAGAGCAGATGTCGCAACCAAAACCGAAACAACTTGAGCCAGTGGCTTCTGCGCCAG
CTCTACCGCGTGAACAGCAATCCCCGGCACAACCTCCGCCACCACCACAACAGCAGCAACCACCGCAGCA
GCAGGTACCTCCACCGCCATCCTCTGCGGACGTGGACGCCCAAAATGCGGCCGCTATGATGATGGCAGCG
GGCGGAGCTAATAGTACTCCTGGATCGGTATCTTCGCCCAATCTACCCACCGATTCCAGCCAGGTGGCAC
TACCGCCACCAGAGCCGCGCTATTCATACGTGGACGTAAACGTGAGCAACTTCCAGCTTATTGGTCAGCA
GTTGGTACTGCCACCCAATACTCCGTTCCTGCACGCCAATCCCGGAATCAAACACATGGTCGTCAACGCC
GTGGAGCGCACGATAACCGACTGGTTGCAGCCTATTGTGGACCGAAGCATCCGCATTGCCTGTGCCACCA
CCGAGCAGATCATCCGCAAGGACTTCGCCCTGGATGCTGACGAGAACCGAATGCGCACTGCCGCTCATCA
GATGGTACGAAACCTTGCCGCCGGCATGGCCATGATTACCGGTAAGGATGAGATAGCGCGTGCTATTAGC
CAGAATCTGCACAAGGCCTTGCTGTCGGGTCTAAATGGGATGCCCAGCATGGCTGAGATCCAAGCTGCTG
CTATGCAGTTAGCCAGCGAAAATGTTGAGCTAGTTTGCGCTTTCATTCAGAAAACATCTGCTGAAAAGGC
AGCCGCAGAGATCGATAGGCGTCTAAGCACCGATTTCGAGACCAGAAAAATTGCTCGTGAAGAGGGCAAC
CGCTTTGTGGACGCCCAGATCCTCACCTATCAACAGGAGCGTCTTCCAGAAGCAGTGCGCATCAAGGTGG
GCGCGGCTCCAGCTACACTTTATGCTGTGTACTCGGAGTTCGCTAGAAGCATACCTGGCTTCCAGCAGAT
GAGCGATCGCGATATTGCCCTGTTTGTGCCCAAGCCGACGGATTTGTCTCAGCCAAATGTGTTTGCTAAT
GATGATAGCATGGTATACGGGGAACTGGCTAGCAAAATGGAGGCCTTCATGAACACGGCAATCGGAGTGC
CGACACTCCAGATCCAGGCTAGCAAGATGCACATGCTACTCAACGCCCTGATAGCGACGCGTCGACTGCG
TGACCAAGAGTCTGCCTTTAATCTGCTGACCCGCGCGGTCGAGGGTTTGACCGAAGGATTGGTCAATATG
CATGAAAACATGGAGCAAATGAAGATGTACCAAAACATCCATCTCCGTATCCTTGGCTTGCTGAACAACA
GTTTCGGTGCTCCAAACACAGAGCGAGCGGTAACAAAGTGTTTCTTCGATATCCGAGAGGAGGTGCGATA
TAACGTGGAGGCAGCTCGCGCTTTGATTACGTCGCACTTTGTCAATCTGAATCAGTTTGACGGAATGCTA
CGCGACTGCATGGACAACGGAAACAATTATGTGGCTATATCGTTCGGTATCGCACTGCTGGAGCGCCTCA
TCATGGACGATCGAGTGATTAATATTGTTTCGGACAACGAATTCATGGCAACTGTTGAGCTGCTAGGTAG
GCTGACCCAACACCGTCACCGCTACCCCGAGTGTATCGTCAACGCCATCGACACCCTGTGGTCCGGCAAT
TTCAATAGCTCCTCCGATTATTCCCCCTTTAATGGAAACGACCGCTATCTGAGCGGCGCTAGCCACTATA
TTCATAGCGGAATGCACCATGTCCGCTCGTGTGACACCGACGACCCCCCCGGACTCCAGGAAAAAACCGA
ATTCTTGTTGAAAGACTGGGTGGCCTTGTATACCCAGCAAAATCAACAATCGACCCGTGACGCCCGTAAT
TTTGGCGCCTTCGTGCAAAAAATGAATACCTACGGCATTTTGAAGACCGATGATCTGATTACGCGCTTCT
TTCGTCAAGCTACCCATATCTGTACCGACGTCGTCTATCGTATGTTTGCTGAACCCAGCCTTCCCATTAA
TCAAGCTAAGAATAAAATTTTTCAATGGATTGACGCCTTTGTGCACTTGATCGCCATGCTGGTCCGCCAT
TCGGGAGAGGCCGGCAACCCCACGACGAAAATTAATTTGCTCAATAAAGTCTTGGGAATCGTCTTGGGCA
CCTTGATCAAAGATCACGAAATGCGCGGAGTGTCCTTTCAACAAGTGGGATATCACCGTTTTTTTATGAT
GTTGTTTATGGAATTGTGTACCGCTGACGTCATCCTGGAAAGCTTGATGCATAGCATCGTCAGCGCTTTT
GCTTACACATATCACTTGTTGAATCCCAGCGTGGCTCCGGGATTCTGCTTTGCTTGGTTGGAGCTCATTT
CGCATCGCGTCTTCCTGGGCCGCATCCTGGTCCAAATTCCCGGGCAAAAGGGCTGGCCACTTTACGCTCA
ATTGCTGCAGGACCTTTTTAAATATCTTGCGCCCTTCTTACGCAACACTGAGCTCGGCAAACCAGTCCAG
CTTTTGTACAAGGGGACGCTACGTGTTCTGCTCGTTCTGCTTCACGACTTCCCGGAGTTCTTGTGCGACT
ATCATTTTGGGTTCTGTGACACCATCCCGCCCAATTGCGTCCAGATGCGTAACATCATCCTGTCGGCGTT
TCCGCGCAACATGCGCTTGCCCGATCCCTTCACGCCCAACCTAAAAGTGGACATGCTGTCGGACAGTAGT
AATGCGCCTAAGGTGCTCAGTAGCTACATTATGAACATCCAGCCCGCGAACTTTAAGAAGGATTTGGACT
CGTACCTCAAGGCCCGGGCGCCAGTTACTTTTCTATCGGAATTACGTGGTCACTTGCAGGTGACAAGCGA
GCCAGGAACTCGTTACAACATGGCGCTGATGAATGCTCTGGTCATGTATGTGGGAACTCAGGCGATTGCT
TTGATCAGAAACAAAAACTTTGTGCCCAACACCTCGAACATAGCACACAGCGCCCACATGGATATCTTCC
AGAATCTTGCTGTTGACTTGGATACGGAGGGTCGCTATCTGTTCTTGAATGCGATTGCGAACCAGTTGCG
CTATCCCAACAGCCACACGCACTACTTCAGCTGTGCGGTGCTGCATCTGTTTGCCGAGGCCAACTCGGAG
GCAATTCAGGAGCAGATCACTCGCGTACTTCTGGAACGATTGATCGTGAACCGCCCGCATCCTTGGGGAC
TGTTGATCACTTTTATTGAGCTGATCAAAAATCCCATCTACAAGTTCTGGGACCATGACTTTGTGCACTG
TGCGCCAGAGATCACCAAGCTCTTTGAATCGGTGGCCCGTTCCTGTCTGGCCAAGTCGAACGTCACCCAG
CAGTTGAACATGCCCGTCGTCGATGGCGAGGGCCAGGAGGTAGCCACCATCAACTGATCTAGAGGGCCCG
CGGTTCGAAGGTAAGCCTATCCCTAACCCTCTCCTCGGTCTCGATTCTACGCGTACCGGTCATCATCACC
ATCACCATTGAGTTTAAACCCGCTGATCAGCCTCGACTGTGCCTTCTAAGGCCTGAGCTCGCTGATCAGC
CTCGATCGAGGATCCAGACATGATAAGATACATTGATGAGTTTGGACAAACCACAACTAGAATGCAGTGA
AAAAAATGCTTTATTTGTGAAATTTGTGATGCTATTGCTTTATTTGTAACCATTATAAGCTGCAATAAAC
AAGTTAACAACAACAATTGCATTCATTTTATGTTTCAGGTTCAGGGGGAGGTGTGGGAGGTTTTTTAAAG
CAAGTAAAACCTCTACAAATGTGGTATGGCTGATTATGATCAGTCGACCGATGCCCTTGAGAGCCTTCAA
CCCAGTCAGCTCCTTCCGGTGGGCGCGGGGCATGACTATCGTCGCCGCACTTATGACTGTCTTCTTTATC
ATGCAACTCGTAGGACAGGTGCCGGCAGCGCTCTGGGTCATTTTCGGCGAGGACCGCTTTCGCTGGAGCG
CGACGATGATCGGCCTGTCGCTTGCGGTATTCGGAATCTTGCACGCCCTCGCTCAAGCCTTCGTCACTGG
TCCCGCCACCAAACGTTTCGGCGAGAAGCAGGCCATTATCGCCGGCATGGCGGCCGACGCGCTGGGCTAC
GTCTTGCTGGCGTTCGCGACGCGAGGCTGGATGGCCTTCCCCATTATGATTCTTCTCGCTTCCGGCGGCA
TCGGGATGCCCGCGTTGCAGGCCATGCTGTCCAGGCAGGTAGATGACGACCATCAGGGACAGCTTCAAGG
ATCGCTCGCGGCTCTTACCAGCCAGCAAAAGGCCAGGAACCGTAAAAAGGCCGCGTTGCTGGCGTTTTTC
CATAGGCTCCGCCCCCCTGACGAGCATCACAAAAATCGACGCTCAAGTCAGAGGTGGCGAAACCCGACAG
GACTATAAAGATACCAGGCGTTTCCCCCTGGAAGCTCCCTCGTGCGCTCTCCTGTTCCGACCCTGCCGCT
TACCGGATACCTGTCCGCCTTTCTCCCTTCGGGAAGCGTGGCGCTTTCTCAATGCTCACGCTGTAGGTAT
CTCAGTTCGGTGTAGGTCGTTCGCTCCAAGCTGGGCTGTGTGCACGAACCCCCCGTTCAGCCCGACCGCT
GCGCCTTATCCGGTAACTATCGTCTTGAGTCCAACCCGGTAAGACACGACTTATCGCCACTGGCAGCAGC
CACTGGTAACAGGATTAGCAGAGCGAGGTATGTAGGCGGTGCTACAGAGTTCTTGAAGTGGTGGCCTAAC
TACGGCTACACTAGAAGGACAGTATTTGGTATCTGCGCTCTGCTGAAGCCAGTTACCTTCGGAAAAAGAG
TTGGTAGCTCTTGATCCGGCAAACAAACCACCGCTGGTAGCGGTGGTTTTTTTGTTTGCAAGCAGCAGAT
TACGCGCAGAAAAAAAGGATCTCAAGAAGATCCTTTGATCTTTTCTACGGGGTCTGACGCTCAGTGGAAC
GAAAACTCACGTTAAGGGATTTTGGTCATGAGATTATCAAAAAGGATCTTCACCTAGATCCTTTTAAATT
AAAAATGAAGTTTTAAATCAATCTAAAGTATATATGAGTAAACTTGGTCTGACAGTTACCAATGCTTAAT
CAGTGAGGCACCTATCTCAGCGATCTGTCTATTTCGTTCATCCATAGTTGCCTGACTCCCCGTCGTGTAG
ATAACTACGATACGGGAGGGCTTACCATCTGGCCCCAGTGCTGCAATGATACCGCGAGACCCACGCTCAC
CGGCTCCAGATTTATCAGCAATAAACCAGCCAGCCGGAAGGGCCGAGCGCAGAAGTGGTCCTGCAACTTT
ATCCGCCTCCATCCAGTCTATTAATTGTTGCCGGGAAGCTAGAGTAAGTAGTTCGCCAGTTAATAGTTTG
CGCAACGTTGTTGCCATTGCTGCAGGCATCGTGGTGTCACGCTCGTCGTTTGGTATGGCTTCATTCAGCT
CCGGTTCCCAACGATCAAGGCGAGTTACATGATCCCCCATGTTGTGCAAAAAAGCGGTTAGCTCCTTCGG
TCCTCCGATCGTTGTCAGAAGTAAGTTGGCCGCAGTGTTATCACTCATGGTTATGGCAGCACTGCATAAT
TCTCTTACTGTCATGCCATCCGTAAGATGCTTTTCTGTGACTGGTGAGTACTCAACCAAGTCATTCTGAG
AATAGTGTATGCGGCGACCGAGTTGCTCTTGCCCGGCGTCAACACGGGATAATACCGCGCCACATAGCAG
AACTTTAAAAGTGCTCATCATTGGAAAACGTTCTTCGGGGCGAAAACTCTCAAGGATCTTACCGCTGTTG
AGATCCAGTTCGATGTAACCCACTCGTGCACCCAACTGATCTTCAGCATCTTTTACTTTCACCAGCGTTT
CTGGGTGAGCAAAAACAGGAAGGCAAAATGCCGCAAAAAAGGGAATAAGGGCGACACGGAAATGTTGAAT
ACTCATACTCTTCCTTTTTCAATATTATTGAAGCATTTATCAGGGTTATTGTCTCATGAGCGGATACATA
TTTGAATGTATTTAGAAAAATAAACAAATAGGGGTTCCGCGCACATTTCCCCGAAAAGTGCCACCTGACG
TCTAAGAAACCATTATTATCATGACATTAACCTATAAAAATAGGCGTATCACGAGGCCCTTTCGT
Features (pLannotate 1.2.2; 9 found; start..end, strand, type, name):
     56..2568    +  promoter       Ac5 promoter: Drosophila melanogaster actin 5C promoter
   2588..3304    +  CDS            EGFP: EGFP is a basic (constitutively fluorescent) green fluorescent protein published in 1996, derived from Aequorea victoria. It is reported to be a rapidly-maturing weak dimer with moderate acid sensitivity.
  10860..10901   +  CDS            V5 tag: epitope tag from simian virus 5
  11001..11135   -  polyA_signal   SV40 poly(A) signal: SV40 polyadenylation signal
  11158..11242   -  CDS            large T antigen (fragment): large T antigen from SV40 (simian virus 40)
  11243..11713   +  CDS            TcR (fragment): tetracycline efflux protein; tet; confers resistance to tetracycline
  11757..12345   -  rep_origin     ori: high-copy-number ColE1/pMB1/pBR322/pUC origin of replication
  12516..13376   -  CDS            AmpR: β-lactamase; bla; confers resistance to ampicillin, carbenicillin, and related antibiotics
  13377..13481   -  promoter       AmpR promoter: bla
