[The description below was written by a language model from this plasmid's Addgene catalogue record and pLannotate feature annotations shown in this document.]
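Description:
pAc5.1B-EGFP-DmNot1-dsRNAres_N is an insect expression plasmid of about 13.6 kb for producing GFP-tagged Drosophila melanogaster Not1, a CCR4-NOT deadenylase complex subunit, in fly cells. The catalogue lists the backbone as unknown, but the name and annotated parts fit a pAc5.1-type vector. It is propagated in E. coli through a ColE1/pUC-family origin and selected with ampicillin via the β-lactamase gene and its native promoter. The origin is annotated as a high-copy type, whereas the catalogue records the plasmid as low copy. Short fragments annotated as tetracycline resistance and SV40 large T antigen appear to be non-functional backbone remnants.

Expression is driven by the constitutive actin 5C (Ac5) promoter, followed directly by the EGFP coding sequence. The long unannotated stretch between EGFP and the V5 tag presumably holds the Not1 open reading frame, which would give an N-terminal EGFP fusion. A V5 epitope sequence from the vector lies downstream, but the record does not say whether it is read in frame or excluded by a stop codon. An SV40 polyadenylation signal follows, annotated on the reverse strand. No selectable marker for insect cells is annotated, which suggests transient transfection.

Relative to the reference transcript, the insert carries ten silent mutations and two amino-acid changes, N605S and K759M. As the "dsRNAres" name indicates, the silent changes are presumably meant to make the transcript resistant to a dsRNA used to knock down endogenous Not1. This would allow complementation experiments in depleted cells, in line with the associated work on mRNA deadenylation and decapping. The sequence is depositor-supplied and may be theoretical or only partly verified.
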