Addgene plasmid #147029: pAc5.1B-EGFP-DmNot1-dsRNAres_N
Purpose: Insect Expression of DmNot1-dsRNAres
Depositing lab: Elisa Izaurralde. Depositing organization: Max Planck Institute for Developmental Biology. Publication: CUP promotes deadenylation and inhibits decapping of mRNA targets. Igreja C, Izaurralde E. Genes Dev. 2011 Sep 15;25(18):1955-67. doi: 10.1101/gad.17136311. PubMed 21937713.
Backbone
  Vector backbone: Unknown
  Vector type: Insect Expression
Growth in bacteria
  Bacterial resistance: Ampicillin, 100 μg/mL
  Growth temperature: 37°C
  Growth strain: DH5alpha
  Copy number: Low Copy
Gene/Insert
  Gene/Insert name: DmNot1-dsRNAres
  Species: D. melanogaster (fly)
  Mutation: 10 silent mutations and two non silent N605S, K759M compared to the sequence given by NCBI: NM_001103772.2.
  Entrez Gene: Not1 (a.k.a. Dmel_CG34407, CG1874, CG1884, CG34407, Dmel\CG34407, Dmel_CG1874, Dmel_CG1884, NOT, NOT1, anon-EST:Liang-1.29, anon-WO0118547.221, clone 1.29, not1)
  Cloning method: Unknown
Terms and licenses: Academic/Nonprofit Terms; Industry Terms: Not Available to Industry
Depositor comments: Plasmids from this collection were made available to the research community and donated after the lab closed. Please note that the sequence provided by the depositing laboratory may be theoretical/predicted or based on Sanger sequencing results. There may be discrepancies between sequencing results obtained by Addgene and the depositor sequence. If an Addgene verified sequence is not available, please contact before placing your order to request that our lab fully sequence the plasmid.
How to cite: pAc5.1B-EGFP-DmNot1-dsRNAres_N was a gift from Elisa Izaurralde (Addgene plasmid # 147029 ; http://n2t.net/addgene:147029 ; RRID:Addgene_147029)
